Addgene plasmid #29238: pEMS1487
Purpose: Pleiades (Ple) MiniPromoter expression pattern described in Portales-Casamar et al., PNAS, 2010 (PMID: 20807748) and de Leeuw et al., MTM, 2014 (PMID: 24761428).
Depositing lab: Elizabeth Simpson. Depositing organization: University of British Columbia. Publication: A regulatory toolbox of MiniPromoters to drive selective expression in the brain. Portales-Casamar E, Swanson DJ, Liu L, de Leeuw CN, Banks KG, Ho Sui SJ, Fulton DL, Ali J, Amirabbasi M, Arenillas DJ, Babyak N, Black SF, Bonaguro RJ, Brauer E, Candido TR, Castellarin M, Chen J, Chen Y, Cheng JC, Chopra V, Docking TR, Dreolini L, D'Souza CA, Flynn EK, Glenn R, Hatakka K, Hearty TG, Imanian B, Jiang S, Khorasan-zadeh S, Komljenovic I, Laprise S, Liao NY, Lim JS, Lithwick S, Liu F, Liu J, Lu M, McConechy M, McLeod AJ, Milisavljevic M, Mis J, O'Connor K, Palma B, Palmquist DL, Schmouth JF, Swanson MI, Tam B, Ticoll A, Turner JL, Varhol R, Vermeulen J, Watkins RF, Wilson G, Wong BK, Wong SH, Wong TY, Yang GS, Ypsilanti AR, Jones SJ, Holt RA, Goldowitz D, Wasserman WW, Simpson EM. Proc Natl Acad Sci U S A. 2010 Sep 21. 107(38):16589-94. 10.1073/pnas.1009158107 PubMed 20807748.
Backbone
  Vector backbone: pEMS1313
  Backbone size w/o insert (bp): 18843
  Vector type: Pleiades Promoter Project [sic, Pleaides Plieades]
Growth in bacteria
  Bacterial resistance: Ampicillin, 100 μg/mL
  Growth temperature: 37°C
  Growth strain: DH5alpha
  Growth instructions: DH10B
  Copy number: High Copy
Gene/Insert
  Gene/Insert name: Ple17 (alt names: C8ORF46; MGC33510)
  Species: H. sapiens (human)
  Insert size (bp): 2603
  Entrez Gene: C8orf46 (a.k.a. MGC33510)
  Tag / fusion protein: Intron-LacZ-NLS (C terminal on backbone)
  Cloning method: Restriction Enzyme; 5′ cloning site FseI (unknown if destroyed); 3′ cloning site AscI (unknown if destroyed)
  Sequencing primers: 5′ Unknown
Terms and licenses: Academic/Nonprofit Terms; Industry Terms
How to cite: pEMS1487 was a gift from Elizabeth Simpson (Addgene plasmid # 29238 ; http://n2t.net/addgene:29238 ; RRID:Addgene_29238)
