[The description below was written by a language model from this plasmid's Addgene catalogue record.]
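Description:
pEMS1487 is a Pleiades Promoter Project plasmid in which the human MiniPromoter Ple17 is placed upstream of a lacZ reporter. It is built on the large pEMS1313 backbone (about 18.8 kb without insert), is propagated in E. coli as a high-copy plasmid, and is selected with ampicillin. The record does not list the origin of replication or the other elements that make up this sizeable backbone, so features beyond the reporter cassette cannot be described from the available information.

The insert, Ple17, is a roughly 2.6 kb regulatory sequence derived from the human C8orf46 locus (also known as MGC33510), cloned between FseI and AscI sites. As a MiniPromoter, it is a compact designed assembly of regulatory sequence rather than a coding sequence, intended to reproduce a restricted expression pattern in a small, portable form. Downstream, the backbone supplies an Intron-LacZ-NLS cassette. An intron of this kind is generally included to improve transcript processing and expression. lacZ encodes β-galactosidase, which can be detected histochemically, and the nuclear localisation signal concentrates the signal in nuclei so that individual expressing cells are easier to identify.

The construct serves to read out where Ple17 is active. It belongs to a toolbox of MiniPromoters developed to drive selective expression in the brain, and the Ple17 expression pattern is described in the associated publications. The record does not state the delivery route or the host organism used for this characterisation.
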