>Addgene plasmid #29238 | pEMS1487 | addgene partial sequence | sequence record 38822 | LacZ-R 5'-GACAGTATCGGCCTCAGGAA-3'
CGCTTCTGGTGCCGGAAACCAGGCAAAGCGCCATTCGCCATTCAGGCTGCGCAACTGTTGGGAAGGGCGA
TCGGTGCGGGCCTCTTCGCTATTACGCCAGCTGGCGAAAGGGGGATGTGCTGCAAGGCGATTAAGTTGGG
TAACGCCAGGGTTTTCCCAGTCACGACGTTGTAAAACGACGGGATCCGCCATGGTGGCGGAAGTTCCTAT
ACCTTTTGAAGAATAGGAACTTCGGAATAGGAACTTCCTGTGGAGAGAAAGGCAAAGTGGATGTCAGTAA
GACCAATAGGTGCCTATCAGAAACGCAAGAGTCTTCTCTGTCTCGACAAGCCCAGTTTCTATTGGTCTCC
TTAAACCTGTCTTGTAACCTTGATACTTACGGCGCGCCCCTCTTCCCGAAGTGCCTGGGAACTGGAGGCC
TCTGTCTCTGGACCCCTAGTCGCGAGGCATCCTAATCCAGTCTGGCTCAGGGATCATTGTGCGGGTCCAC
AAAAGACAGGCTGGTGCTATGAGCTCATCTCGTTCCAGTCTTCACTGCAACATTTTCTAAACCCATCTGT
CCTTTTTTTTTTTTTTTTTTAAATGAATCCTATTATTGCAAACCTTTGATTGAGCCTGGAGGCTTCAATC
CCCTCCCAGCTAGGATGTATTTAACATTTTTATTTTGCGGTGTCTGCCGCAGTGAATTTGGAAGCCTTTT
GTGAGGTGACGACGAAGTGAAATCGCCTACTCTGTTAGCGCCAAGCTTGGCTGGAGAATTTCCACCAAAA
AGGAAACGTGAATTTTGGTACCAGCAATTCCCTTTCTCATTTCAGAAATGAAGGGGCTTTTTTTTTTTTC
TCCCCTCCAGGAGA
