>Addgene plasmid #29238 | pEMS1487 | addgene partial sequence | sequence record 39356 | pEMS1307-fwd 5'-ccgcacgtctaagaaaccat-3'
AGGCGTATCACGAGGCCCTTTCGTCTTCAAGAATTAATTCCGATCATATTCAATAACCCTTAATGAATTC
GAGCTCCTAGGCCGGCCAATAAATGATAAGCACAAAGTGATCAAAACTACACTCCTTGTATTGTGAGATT
AACCTAACCACAATATAATCTTTCAAAATTAGTACCTCTTTTCCTTAAATACGTCTTGTATTTCCAACTC
TTCTGTTATTCCACCTGAGAGGTATACAGGTGTGTGGGCCTCAAATAAGAAGGAAAAAAAAAGAGAAGAG
GAAAGAAAATAGGTCCTTTCTGGAAGGCAGACAGCGTTGGCAAGCTAGCAGCAGATTCAGTTCTGGAAAA
TAAAGCCCATGTGCTTTGAGGTGGTTGGGGAGTCATTTGCTCTTAGATCTCCATTTCACCTGCCTCACAG
CTGTCCTGCTGCATGCTTCATCAACATTAGGGCAGGCATGTTTGTGCCAGCTTCTTTTCATATGTCAATC
AAGGGACATTTGTTCAGTTACTTACTACATACATTGCATGAGCTAAATGCAACCCAGCCTGGATGTCCCC
ACCCCATCCTGATTCCCATCCTGTGTTCTGAGATGCCTGTTTTCACTCATAAAAACCGAAATGCAACAGG
ACTTTAAACTGTTCAGAAGAGAACTTTGTGTTAAGAAAATGCAACTTCTTCTGCTTGGCCTACACCAAAG
TACAAAGAGATTGGTGTGAAATGGCTTTCTCTTGGGAGGAATGGAGCTAAGTGAGACATGTTCAGTTGCT
TCCCAGGGACATG
